>Addgene plasmid #149134 | pGBW-m4046543 | addgene full sequence | sequence record 298233 | Ginkgo NGS Result
GCGGCCGCCCCACACACCATAGCTTCAAAATGTTTCTACTCCTTTTTTACTCTTCCAGATTTTCTCGGAC
TCCGCGCATCGCCGTACCACTTCAAAACACCCAAGCACAGCATACTAAATTTCCCCTCTTTCTTCCTCTA
GGGTGTCGTTAATTACCCGTACTAAAGGTTTGGAAAAGAAAAAAGAGACCGCCTCGTTTCTTTTTCTTCG
TCGAAAAAGGCAATAAAAATTTTTATCACGTTTCTTTTTCTTGAAAATTTTTTTTTTTGATTTTTTTCTC
TTTCGATGACCTCCCATTGATATTTAAGTTAATAAACGGTCTTCAATTTCTCAAGTTTCAGTTTCATTTT
TCTTGTTCTATTACAACTTTTTTTACTTCTTGCTCATTAGAAAGAAAGCATAGCAATCTAATCTAAGTTT
TAATTACAAAATGAAATTCTTGGTTTTTCTTGGTATCATAACTACAGTAGCCGCTTTCCACCAGGAATGT
TCCTTACAAAGCTGCACGCAACATCAACCGTACGTCGTTGATGACCCATGTCCAATCCACTTCTATTCGA
AGTGGTACATTAGAGTTGGAGCTAGGAAGTCTGCACCTTTGATTGAGCTGTGTGTCGATGAAGCTGGTTC
AAAGTCTCCAATTCAATACATCGACATTGGTAATTATACTGTCTCCTGTTTGCCCTTTACCATTAACTGC
CAAGAACCAAAATTAGGCAGTTTGGTTGTCCGATGTTCTTTCTACGAAGACTTTTTGGAATATCATGATG
TGCGTGTTGTCCTAGATTTCATCCTCGTGCCGAGAGGTTCTTGGAGCCATCCGCAGTTTGAAAAATAAAC
AGGCCCCTTTTCCTTTGTCGATATCATGTAATTAGTTATGTCACGCTTACATTCACGCCCTCCTCCCACA
TCCGCTCTAACCGAAAAGGAAGGAGTTAGACAACCTGAAGTCTAGGTCCCTATTTATTTTTTTTAATAGT
TATGTTAGTATTAAGAACGTTATTTATATTTCAAATTTTTCTTTTTTTTCTGTACAAAGCGGCCGCCGAA
CCACTAGTGCACTGCAGTACACGGTTTCCTTGAAATTTTTTTGATTCGGTAATCTCCGAACAGAAGGAAG
AACGAAGGAAGGAGCACAGACTTAGATTGGTATATATACGCATATGTAGTGTTGAAGAAACATGAAATTG
CCCAGTATTCTTAACCCAACTGCACAGAACAAAAACGTGCAGGAAACGAAGATAAATCATGTCGAAAGCT
ACATATAAGGAACGTGCTGCTACTCATCCTAGTCCTGTTGCTGCCAAGCTATTTAATATCATGCACGAAA
AGCAAACAAACTTGTGTGCTTCATTGGATGTTCGTACCACCAAGGAATTACTGGAGTTAGTTGAAGCATT
AGGTCCCAAAATTTGTTTACTAAAAACACATGTGGATATCTTGACTGATTTTTCCATGGAGGGCACAGTT
AAGCCGCTAAAGGCATTATCCGCCAAGTACAATTTTTTACTCTTCGAGGACAGAAAATTTGCTGACATTG
GTAATACAGTCAAATTGCAGTACTCTGCGGGTGTATACAGAATAGCAGAATGGGCAGACATTACGAATGC
ACACGGTGTGGTGGGCCCAGGTATTGTTAGCGGTTTGAAGCAGGCGGCAGAAGAAGTAACAAAGGAACCT
AGAGGCCTTTTGATGTTAGCAGAATTGTCATGCAAGGGCTCCCTATCTACTGGAGAATATACTAAGGGTA
CTGTTGACATTGCGAAGAGCGACAAAGATTTTGTTATCGGCTTTATTGCTCAAAGAGACATGGGTGGAAG
AGATGAAGGTTACGATTGGTTGATTATGACACCCGGTGTGGGTTTAGATGACAAGGGAGATGCATTGGGT
CAACAGTATAGAACCGTGGATGATGTGGTTTCTACAGGATCTGACATTATTATTGTTGGAAGAGGACTAT
TTGCAAAGGGAAGGGATGCTAAGGTAGAGGGTGAACGTTACAGAAAAGCAGGCTGGGAAGCATATTTGAG
AAGATGCGGCCAGCAAAACTAAAAAACTGTATTATAAGTAAATGCATGTATACTAAACTCACAAATTAGA
GCTTCAATTTAATTATATCAGTTATTACCCGAGTAACGAAGCATCTGTGCTTCATTTTGTAGAACAAAAA
TGCAACGCGAGAGCGCTAATTTTTCAAACAAAGAATCTGAGCTGCATTTTTACAGAACAGAAATGCAACG
CGAAAGCGCTATTTTACCAACGAAGAATCTGTGCTTCATTTTTGTAAAACAAAAATGCAACGCGAGAGCG
CTAATTTTTCAAACAAAGAATCTGAGCTGCATTTTTACAGAACAGAAATGCAACGCGAGAGCGCTATTTT
ACCAACAAAGAATCTATACTTCTTTTTTGTTCTACAAAAATGCATCCCGAGAGCGCTATTTTTCTAACAA
AGCATCTTAGATTACTTTTTTTCTCCTTTGTGCGCTCTATAATGCAGTCTCTTGATAACTTTTTGCACTG
TAGGTCCGTTAAGGTTAGAAGAAGGCTACTTTGGTGTCTATTTTCTCTTCCATAAAAAAAGCCTGACTCC
ACTTCCCGCGTTTACTGATTACTAGCGAAGCTGCGGGTGCATTTTTTCAAGATAAAGGCATCCCCGATTA
TATTCTATACCGATGTGGATTGCGCATACTTTGTGAACAGAAAGTGATAGCGTTGATGATTCTTCATTGG
TCAGAAAATTATGAACGGTTTCTTCTATTTTGTCTCTATATACTACGTATAGGAAATGTTTACATTTTCG
TATTGTTTTCGATTCACTCTATGAATAGTTCTTACTACAATTTTTTTGTCTAAAGAGTAATACTAGAGAT
AAACATAAAAAATGTAGAGGTCGAGTTTAGATGCAAGTTCAAGGAGCGAAAGGTGGATGGGTAGGTTATA
TAGGGATATAGCACAGAGATATATAGCAAAGAGATACTTTTGAGCAATGTTTGTGGAAGCGGTATTCGCA
ATATTTTAGTAGCTCGTTACAGTCCGGTGCGTTTTTGGTTTTTTGAAAGTGCGTCATCAGAGCGCTTTTG
GTTTTCAAAAGCGCTCTGAAGTTCCTATACTTTCTAGCTAGAGAATAGGAACTTCCCGAGCGGCCGCGTG
TTACAAGCTTGACTCCAGCGTAACTGGACTGCAATCAACTCACTGGCTCACCTTCACGGGTGGGCCTTTC
TTCGGTAGAAAATCAAAGGATCTTCTTGAGATCCTTTTTTTCTGCGCGTAATCTGCTGCTTGCAAACAAA
AAAACCACCGCTACCAGCGGTGGTTTGTTTGCCGGATCAAGAGCTACCAACTCTTTTTCCGAGGTAACTG
GCTTCAGCAGAGCGCAGATACCAAATACTGTTCTTCTAGTGTAGCCGTAGTTAGGCCACCACTTCAAGAA
CTCTGTAGCACCGCCTACATACCTCGCTCTGCTAATCCTGTTACCAGTGGCTGCTGCCAGTGGCGATAAG
TCGTGTCTTACCGGGTTGGACTCAAGACGATAGTTACCGGATAAGGCGCAGCGGTCGGGCTGAACGGGGG
GTTCGTGCACACAGCCCAGCTTGGAGCGAACGACCTACACCGAACTGAGATACCTACAGCGTGAGCTATG
AGAAAGCGCCACGCTTCCCGAAGGGAGAAAGGCGGACAGGTATCCGGTAAGCGGCAGGGTCGGAACAGGA
GAGCGCACGAGGGAGCTTCCAGGGGTAAACGCCTGGTATCTTTATAGTCCTGTCGGGTTTCGCCACCTCT
GACTTGAGCATCGATTTTTGTGATGCTCGTCAGGGGGGCGGAGCCTATGGAAAAACGCCAGCAACGCAGA
AAGGCCCACCCGAAGGTGAGCCAGGTGATTACATTTGGGCCCTCATCAGAGGTTTTCACCGTCATCACCG
AAACGCGCGAGGCAGCTGCGGTAAAGCTCATCAGCGTGGTCGTGAAGCGATTCACAGATGTCTGCCTGTT
CATCCGCGTCCAGCTCGTTGAGTTTCTCCAGAAGCGTTAATGTCTGGCTTCTGATAAAGCGGGCCATGTT
AAGGGCGGTTTTTTCCTGTTTGGTCACTTACCAATGCTTAATCAGTGAGGCACCTATCTCAGCGATCTGT
CTATTTCGTTCATCCATAGTTGCCTGACTCCCCGTCGTGTAGATAACTACGATGCGGGAGGGCTTACCAT
CTGGCCCCAGTGCTGCAATGATACCGCGAGACCCACGCTCACCGGCTCCAGATTTATCAGCAATAAACCA
GCCAGCCGGGAGGGCCGAGCGCAGAAGTGATCCTGCAACTTTATCCGCCTCCATCCAGTCTATTAATTGT
TGCCGGGAAGCTAGAGTAAGTAGTTCGCCAGTTAATAGTTTGCGCAACGTTGTTGCCATTGCTACAGGCA
TCGTGGTGTCACGCTCGTCGTTTGGTATGGCTTCATTCAGCTCCGGTTCCCAACGATCAAGGCGAGTTAC
ATGATCCCCCATGTTGTGCAAAAAAGCGGTTAGCTCCTTCGGTCCTCCGATCGTTGCCAGAAGTAAGTTG
GCCGCAGTGTTATCACTCATGGTTATGGCAGCACTGCATAATTCTCTTACTGTCATGCCATCCGTGAGAT
GCTTTTCTGTGACTGGTGAGTACTCAACCAAGTCATTCTGAGAATAGTGTATGCGGCGACCGAGTTGCTC
TTGCCCGGCGTCAATACGGGATAATACCGCGCCACATAGCAGAACTTTAAAAGTGCTCATCATTGGAAAA
CGTTCTTCGGGGCGTAAACTCTCAAGGATCTTACCGCTGTTGAGATCCAGTTCGATGTAACCCACTCGTG
CACCCAACTGATCTTCAGCATCTTTTACTTTCACCAGCGTTTCTGGGTGAGCAAAAACAGGAAGGCAAAA
TGCCGCAAAAAAGGGAATAAGGGCGACACGGAAATGTTGAATACTCATTTTAGCTTCCTTAGCTCCTGAA
AATCTCGATAACTCAAAAAATACGCCCGGTAGTGATCTTATTTCATTATGGTGAAAGTTGGAACCTCTTA
CGTGCCGATCAAGTCAAAAGCCTCCGGTCGGAGGCTTTTGACTTTCTGCTATGGAGGTCAGGTATGATTT
AAATGGTCAGTTAGA
Features (pLannotate 1.2.2; 13 found; start..end, strand, type, name):
     10..417     +  promoter       TEF1 promoter: S. cerevisiae TEF1; promoter for EF-1α
    431..793     +  CDS            NS8_SARS2: Experimental evidence at protein level: Swiss-Prot protein existence level 1. Plays a role in modulating host immune response (PubMed:31986261). Binds to IL17RA receptor, leading to IL17 pathway activation and an increased secretion of pro-inflammatory factors. Contributes to cytokine storm during COVID-19 infection. From Severe acute respiratory syndrome coronavirus 2 (2019-nCoV) (SARS-CoV-2).
    864..1036    +  terminator     CYC1 terminator (fragment): S. cerevisiae CYC1; transcription terminator for CYC1
   1072..1248    +  promoter       URA3 promoter (fragment): S. cerevisiae URA3
   1249..2052    +  CDS            URA3: orotidine-5'-phosphate decarboxylase, required for uracil biosynthesis; S. cerevisiae URA3; yeast auxotrophic marker, counterselectable with 5-fluoroorotic acid (5-FOA)
   2135..3117    -  rep_origin     2μ ori: yeast 2μ plasmid origin of replication
   3195..3224    +  terminator     T3Te terminator: phage T3 early transcription terminator
   3246..3833    +  rep_origin     ori: high-copy-number ColE1/pMB1/pBR322/pUC origin of replication
   3845..3872    -  terminator     T7Te terminator: phage T7 early transcription terminator
   3896..4087    -  CDS            rop: Rop protein, which maintains plasmids at low copy number; rop
   4088..4948    -  CDS            AmpR: β-lactamase; bla; confers resistance to ampicillin, carbenicillin, and related antibiotics
   4949..5051    -  promoter       cat promoter: promoter of the E. coli cat gene encoding chloramphenicol acetyltransferase
   5052..5083    -  terminator     tonB terminator: bidirectional E. coli tonB-P14 transcription terminator
