[The description below was written by a language model from this plasmid's Addgene catalogue record and pLannotate feature annotations shown in this document.]
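Description:
pGBW-m4046543 is an episomal yeast expression plasmid built to produce the SARS-CoV-2 ORF8 accessory protein in Saccharomyces cerevisiae. It is an E. coli–yeast shuttle vector. In bacteria it replicates from a high-copy ColE1/pUC-type origin and is selected with ampicillin through a β-lactamase gene, which the annotation places downstream of a cat promoter. In yeast it is maintained by the 2μ origin and selected by uracil prototrophy through URA3, a marker that can also be counterselected with 5-FOA. The annotation also calls a short rop segment next to AmpR, although the catalogue lists the plasmid as high copy. Phage T3Te and T7Te terminators flank the bacterial origin, and a tonB terminator lies upstream of the resistance cassette, presumably insulating these modules from transcriptional read-through.

The payload is a synthetic ORF8 coding sequence recoded for S. cerevisiae codon usage ("recode 1"), based on the viral reference protein. It was made by gene synthesis, and the depositor notes a NotI site. Expression is driven by the constitutive TEF1 promoter and ends at a CYC1 terminator fragment. According to the catalogue, the backbone adds a C-terminal StrepII tag preceded by a thrombin cleavage site, allowing affinity capture and later tag removal. The feature table does not annotate these elements separately, though there is a short unannotated gap between the ORF8 coding sequence and the terminator.

The plasmid suits ORF8 expression and purification or functional study in yeast. ORF8 is described as a modulator of host immune responses that binds IL17RA. The depositor cautions that the sequencing used for quality control may not cover the entire plasmid.
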