Addgene plasmid #149134: pGBW-m4046543
Purpose: Yeast Expression plasmid for SARS-CoV-2 ORF8 protein
Depositing lab: Ginkgo Bioworks & Benjie Chen. Depositing organization: Ginkgo Bioworks.
Backbone
  Vector backbone: AmpR; 2u URA3
  Backbone size w/o insert (bp): 4078
  Vector type: Yeast Expression
  Selectable markers: URA3
Growth in bacteria
  Bacterial resistance: Ampicillin, 100 μg/mL
  Growth temperature: 37°C
  Growth strain: DH5alpha
  Copy number: High Copy
Gene/Insert
  Gene/Insert name: SARS-CoV-2 ORF8 protein
  Species: S. cerevisiae (budding yeast); Severe acute respiratory syndrome coronavirus 2
  Insert size (bp): 359
  Mutation: Saccharomyces cerevisiae recode 1
  Entrez Gene: ORF8 (a.k.a. GU280_gp09)
  Promoter: pTEF1
  Tag / fusion protein: Cleavable thrombin;StrepII (C terminal on backbone)
  Cloning method: Unknown
Resource information
  A portion of this plasmid was derived from a plasmid made by: GinkgoBioworks
Depositor comments: NCBI Reference Sequence: YP_009724396.1. Created by gene synthesis with Not1 site. NGS used for QC was performed by Ginkgo and may not fully cover the entire plasmid.
How to cite: pGBW-m4046543 was a gift from Ginkgo Bioworks & Benjie Chen (Addgene plasmid # 149134 ; http://n2t.net/addgene:149134 ; RRID:Addgene_149134)
